Addgene plasmid #102864: pLEX307-mFzd1
Purpose: Expresses mouse Fzd1 in mammalian cells
Depositing lab: Henry Ho. Depositing organization: University of California, Davis. Publication: Kinesin superfamily protein Kif26b links Wnt5a-Ror signaling to the control of cell and tissue behaviors in vertebrates. Susman MW, Karuna EP, Kunz RC, Gujral TS, Cantu AV, Choi SS, Jong BY, Okada K, Scales MK, Hum J, Hu LS, Kirschner MW, Nishinakamura R, Yamada S, Laird DJ, Jao LE, Gygi SP, Greenberg ME, Ho HH. Elife. 2017 Sep 8;6. pii: e26509. doi: 10.7554/eLife.26509. PubMed 28885975.
Backbone
  Vector backbone: pLEX_307
  Backbone manufacturer: Addgene #41392 (provided by David Root)
  Backbone size w/o insert (bp): 10065
  Total vector size (bp): 10656
  Vector type: Mammalian Expression, Lentiviral
  Selectable markers: Puromycin
Growth in bacteria
  Bacterial resistance: Ampicillin, 100 μg/mL
  Growth temperature: 37°C
  Growth strain: NEB Stable
  Copy number: High Copy
Gene/Insert
  Gene/Insert name: Frizzled 1
  Species: M. musculus (mouse)
  Insert size (bp): 1931
  Entrez Gene: Fzd1 (a.k.a. AW227548, FZ-1, Fz1)
  Promoter: EF1A
  Cloning method: Gateway Cloning
  Sequencing primers: 5′ EF1A promoter forward (TCAAGCCTCAGACAGTGGTTC)
Resource information
  A portion of this plasmid was derived from a plasmid made by: Insert was PCR amplified from Addgene plasmid #42253 (provided by Jeremy Nathans and Chris Garcia) and subcloned into a modified pENTR-2B vector using FseI and AscI sites.
Terms and licenses: Academic/Nonprofit Terms; Industry Terms: Not Available to Industry
How to cite: pLEX307-mFzd1 was a gift from Henry Ho (Addgene plasmid # 102864 ; http://n2t.net/addgene:102864 ; RRID:Addgene_102864)
