[The description below was written by a language model from this plasmid's Addgene catalogue record and pLannotate feature annotations shown in this document.]
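Description:
pLEX307-mFzd1 is a third-generation-style, self-inactivating HIV-1 lentiviral expression plasmid built on the pLEX_307 Gateway destination backbone and designed to express mouse Frizzled 1 (Fzd1), a Wnt receptor, in mammalian cells. In bacteria it is maintained through a high-copy ColE1/pUC-type origin with ampicillin resistance (AmpR), and it also carries an f1 origin. The total size is recorded as 10,656 bp, matching the annotated full sequence.

The viral transfer cassette begins with an RSV promoter fused to a truncated 5' LTR, followed by the Ψ packaging signal, a gag fragment, and the RRE for Rev-dependent export of the genomic RNA. It ends with a WPRE, which enhances transcript expression, and a ΔU3 3' LTR that inactivates LTR promoter activity after integration. Within this cassette, an SV40 early promoter drives the puromycin N-acetyltransferase gene for selection of transduced cells. This is followed by a cPPT/CTS element and the human EF-1α promoter, which drives the Fzd1 open reading frame flanked by attB1 and attB2 sites left from the Gateway LR reaction. The insert was PCR-amplified from an existing Fzd1 plasmid into a modified pENTR-2B entry vector before recombination.

The backbone supplies a V5 epitope tag downstream of attB2. However, the feature table shows a reverse-oriented T7 promoter fragment and SV40 poly(A) signal between the end of the Fzd1 coding sequence and attB2. The record does not state that the protein is tagged, so V5 fusion should not be assumed. The construct can be used for transient expression or packaged into lentivirus to generate puromycin-selected cells stably expressing Fzd1. The associated publication concerns Wnt5a-Ror signalling.
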