Features (pLannotate 1.2.2; 35 found; start..end, strand, type, name):
     13..79      +  CDS            small t antigen (fragment): SV40 (simian virus 40) small t antigen
     86..1264    +  promoter       EF-1α promoter: strong constitutive promoter for human elongation factor EF-1α
   1284..1308    +  protein_bind   attB1: mutant version of attB; recombination site for the Gateway® BP reaction BP Clonase™
   1365..3290    +  CDS            Fzd1: FZD1_MOUSE - Experimental evidence at protein level: Swiss-Prot protein existence level 1. Receptor for Wnt proteins (PubMed:15923619). Activated by WNT7B (PubMed:15923619). Activated by WNT3A, WNT3, WNT1 and to a lesser extent WNT2, but apparently not by WNT4, WNT5A, WNT5B, WNT6, WNT7A or WNT7B (By similarity). Contradictory results showing activation by WNT7B have been described for mouse (PubMed:15923619). Functions in the canonical Wnt/beta-catenin signaling pathway (PubMed:15923619). The canonical Wnt/beta-catenin signaling pathway leads to the activation of disheveled proteins, inhibitio
   3309..3326    -  promoter       T7 promoter (fragment): promoter for bacteriophage T7 RNA polymerase
   3331..3465    -  polyA_signal   SV40 poly(A) signal: SV40 polyadenylation signal
   3555..3579    -  protein_bind   attB2: mutant version of attB; recombination site for the Gateway® BP reaction BP Clonase™
   3587..3628    +  CDS            V5 tag: epitope tag from simian virus 5
   3679..4267    +  misc_feature   WPRE: woodchuck hepatitis virus posttranscriptional regulatory element
   4318..4337    +  misc_feature   cPPT/CTS (fragment): central polypurine tract and central termination sequence of HIV-1
   4339..4572    +  LTR            3' LTR (ΔU3): self-inactivating 3' long terminal repeat (LTR) from HIV-1
   4650..4771    +  polyA_signal   SV40 poly(A) signal: SV40 polyadenylation signal
   4811..4946    +  rep_origin     SV40 ori: SV40 origin of replication
   4967..4985    -  promoter       T7 promoter: promoter for bacteriophage T7 RNA polymerase
   4993..5148    +  CDS            lacZα (fragment): LacZα fragment of β-galactosidase; lacZ fragment
   5153..5581    +  rep_origin     f1 ori (sequence partly withheld): f1 bacteriophage origin of replication; arrow indicates direction of (+) strand synthesis
   5634..5738    +  promoter       AmpR promoter: bla
   5739..6599    +  CDS            AmpR: β-lactamase; bla; confers resistance to ampicillin, carbenicillin, and related antibiotics
   6770..7358    +  rep_origin     ori: high-copy-number ColE1/pMB1/pBR322/pUC origin of replication
   7541..7633    +  CDS            lacI (fragment): lac repressor; lacI; The lac repressor binds to the lac operator to inhibit transcription in E. coli. This inhibition can be relieved by adding lactose or isopropyl-β-D-thiogalactopyranoside (IPTG).
   7646..7667    +  protein_bind   CAP binding site: CAP binding activates transcription in the presence of cAMP. E. coli catabolite activator protein
   7682..7712    +  promoter       lac promoter: promoter for the E. coli lac operon
   7716..7738    +  protein_bind   lac operator (fragment): The lac repressor binds to the lac operator to inhibit transcription in E. coli. This inhibition can be relieved by adding lactose or isopropyl-β-D-thiogalactopyranoside (IPTG). lac repressor encoded by lacI
   7781..7799    +  promoter       T3 promoter: promoter for bacteriophage T3 RNA polymerase
   7827..8053    +  promoter       RSV promoter: Rous sarcoma virus enhancer/promoter
   8054..8234    +  LTR            5' LTR (truncated): truncated 5' long terminal repeat (LTR) from HIV-1
   8281..8406    +  misc_feature   HIV-1 Ψ: packaging signal of human immunodeficiency virus type 1
   8390..8753    +  CDS            HIV-1 gag (fragment): gag protein from human immunodeficiency virus 1; gag
   8899..9132    +  misc_feature   RRE: The Rev response element (RRE) of HIV-1 allows for Rev-dependent mRNA export from the nucleus to the cytoplasm.
   9509..9535    +  CDS            Rev (fragment): human immunodeficiency virus 1 (HIV-1) Rev protein; rev; enhances nuclear export of unspliced and incompletely spliced viral mRNAs
   9542..9565    +  promoter       SV40 promoter (fragment): SV40 early promoter
   9566..9637    +  promoter       SV40 promoter (fragment): SV40 enhancer and early promoter
   9661..9796    +  rep_origin     SV40 ori: SV40 origin of replication
   9842..10438   +  CDS            PuroR (fragment): puromycin N-acetyltransferase; pac from Streptomyces; confers resistance to puromycin
  10487..10604   +  misc_feature   cPPT/CTS: central polypurine tract and central termination sequence of HIV-1
>Addgene plasmid #102864 | pLEX307-mFzd1 | addgene full sequence | sequence record 200042 | Addgene NGS Result
GCAGGTGCAAAGATGGATAAAGTTTTAAACAGAGAGGAATCTTTGCAGCTAATGGACCTTCTAGGTCTTG
AAAGGAGTGGGAATTGGCTCCGGTGCCCGTCAGTGGGCAGAGCGCACATCGCCCACAGTCCCCGAGAAGT
TGGGGGGAGGGGTCGGCAATTGAACCGGTGCCTAGAGAAGGTGGCGCGGGGTAAACTGGGAAAGTGATGT
CGTGTACTGGCTCCGCCTTTTTCCCGAGGGTGGGGGAGAACCGTATATAAGTGCAGTAGTCGCCGTGAAC
GTTCTTTTTCGCAACGGGTTTGCCGCCAGAACACAGGTAAGTGCCGTGTGTGGTTCCCGCGGGCCTGGCC
TCTTTACGGGTTATGGCCCTTGCGTGCCTTGAATTACTTCCACCTGGCTGCAGTACGTGATTCTTGATCC
CGAGCTTCGGGTTGGAAGTGGGTGGGAGAGTTCGAGGCCTTGCGCTTAAGGAGCCCCTTCGCCTCGTGCT
TGAGTTGAGGCCTGGCCTGGGCGCTGGGGCCGCCGCGTGCGAATCTGGTGGCACCTTCGCGCCTGTCTCG
CTGCTTTCGATAAGTCTCTAGCCATTTAAAATTTTTGATGACCTGCTGCGACGCTTTTTTTCTGGCAAGA
TAGTCTTGTAAATGCGGGCCAAGATCTGCACACTGGTATTTCGGTTTTTGGGGCCGCGGGCGGCGACGGG
GCCCGTGCGTCCCAGCGCACATGTTCGGCGAGGCGGGGCCTGCGAGCGCGGCCACCGAGAATCGGACGGG
GGTAGTCTCAAGCTGGCCGGCCTGCTCTGGTGCCTGGCCTCGCGCCGCCGTGTATCGCCCCGCCCTGGGC
GGCAAGGCTGGCCCGGTCGGCACCAGTTGCGTGAGCGGAAAGATGGCCGCTTCCCGGCCCTGCTGCAGGG
AGCTCAAAATGGAGGACGCGGCGCTCGGGAGAGCGGGCGGGTGAGTCACCCACACAAAGGAAAAGGGCCT
TTCCGTCCTCAGCCGTCGCTTCATGTGACTCCACGGAGTACCGGGCGCCGTCCAGGCACCTCGATTAGTT
CTCGAGCTTTTGGAGTACGTCGTCTTTAGGTTGGGGGGAGGGGTTTTATGCGATGGAGTTTCCCCACACT
GAGTGGGTGGAGACTGAAGTTAGGCCAGCTTGGCACTTGATGTAATTCTCCTTGGAATTTGCCCTTTTTG
AGTTTGGATCTTGGTTCATTCTCAAGCCTCAGACAGTGGTTCAAAGTTTTTTTCTTCCATTTCAGGTGTC
GTGAGGCTAGCATCGATTGATCAACAAGTTTGTACAAAAAAGCAGGCTGGCGCCGGAACCAATTCAGTCG
ACTGGATCCGGTACCGAATTCAGGCCGGCCTACCATGGCTGAGGAGGCGGCGCCTAGCGAGTCCCGGGCC
GCCGGCCGGCTGAGCTTGGAACTTTGTGCCGAAGCACTCCCGGGCCGGCGGGAGGAGGTGGGGCACGAGG
ACACGGCCAGCCACCGCCGCCCCCGGGCTGATCCCCGGCGTTGGGCTAGCGGGCTGCTGCTGCTGCTTTG
GTTGCTGGAGGCTCCTCTGCTTTTGGGGGTCCGAGCGCAGGCGGCGGGCCAGGTATCCGGGCCGGGCCAG
CAAGCCCCGCCGCCGCCCCAGCCCCAGCAGAGCGGGCAGCAGTACAACGGCGAACGGGGCATCTCCATCC
CGGACCACGGCTACTGCCAGCCCATCTCCATCCCGCTGTGCACGGACATCGCGTACAACCAGACCATCAT
GCCCAACCTGCTGGGCCACACGAATCAGGAGGACGCCGGTCTGGAGGTGCACCAGTTCTACCCTCTGGTG
AAGGTGCAGTGCTCCGCCGAGCTCAAGTTCTTCCTGTGCTCCATGTACGCGCCTGTGTGCACCGTACTGG
AGCAGGCGCTACCGCCCTGCCGCTCCCTGTGCGAGCGCGCACGCCAGGGCTGCGAGGCGCTCATGAACAA
GTTCGGCTTCCAGTGGCCAGACACACTCAAGTGCGAGAAGTTCCCGGTGCACGGCGCAGGAGAGCTGTGC
GTGGGCCAGAACACGTCCGACAAAGGCACCCCAACTCCCTCCTTGCTACCAGAGTTCTGGACCAGTAATC
CGCAGCACGGCGGCGGTGGTTACCGCGGCGGCTACCCGGGGGGTGCCGGGACGGTGGAGCGGGGAAAGTT
CTCCTGCCCGCGCGCCCTCAGGGTGCCCTCCTACCTCAACTACCACTTTCTGGGGGAGAAGGACTGCGGC
GCACCCTGCGAACCCACCAAGGTTTACGGGCTCATGTACTTCGGGCCAGAGGAGCTGCGCTTCTCGCGCA
CCTGGATAGGCATCTGGTCCGTGCTGTGCTGCGCCTCCACGCTCTTCACGGTGCTCACGTACCTAGTGGA
CATGCGGCGCTTCAGCTACCCGGAACGGCCCATCATTTTCCTGTCCGGCTGTTACACAGCGGTGGCGGTG
GCCTACATCGCTGGCTTTCTGTTGGAGGACCGGGTGGTGTGCAACGACAAGTTTGCAGAGGACGGGGCGC
GCACGGTGGCGCAGGGCACTAAGAAAGAAGGCTGCACTATACTCTTTATGATGCTCTACTTCTTCAGCAT
GGCCAGCTCCATCTGGTGGGTGATCCTGTCCCTCACCTGGTTCCTGGCAGCCGGCATGAAGTGGGGCCAC
GAAGCCATCGAGGCCAACTCACAGTATTTCCATTTAGCCGCCTGGGCTGTGCCAGCCATCAAAACTATAA
CCATCTTGGCGTTGGGCCAGGTGGATGGCGACGTACTGAGCGGAGTGTGTTTTGTGGGGCTCAACAACGT
GGACGCACTGCGTGGCTTTGTGCTGGCGCCTCTCTTCGTTTATCTGTTCATTGGCACTTCTTTCCTGCTG
GCCGGTTTCGTGTCACTCTTCCGCATCCGCACCATCATGAAGCATGACGGCACCAAGACAGAGAAGCTGG
AGAAGCTCATGGTGCGCATCGGAGTCTTCAGTGTCCTCTACACTGTGCCGGCCACCATCGTCATCGCCTG
CTACTTCTATGAACAGGCCTTTCGGGACCAGTGGGAGCGCAGCTGGGTGGCCCAGAGCTGCAAGAGTTAT
GCCATCCCTTGCCCTCACCTCCAGGGAGGTGGAGGAGTCCCACCACACCCGCCCATGAGCCCAGACTTTA
CAGTCTTCATGATCAAGTATCTCATGACGCTGATTGTGGGCATCACATCGGGCTTCTGGATCTGGTCCGG
CAAGACACTGAATTCCTGGAGGAAGTTCTACACGAGGCTTACCAACAGCAAACAGGGGGAGACTACCGTC
TGAGGCGCGCCTCTAGAACTATAGTGAGTCGTATTACGTAGATCCAGACATGATAAGATACATTGATGAG
TTTGGACAAACCACAACTAGAATGCAGTGAAAAAAATGCTTTATTTGTGAAATTTGTGATGCTATTGCTT
TATTTGTAACCATTATAAGCTGCAATAAACAAGTTAACAACAACAATTGCATTCATTTTATGTTTCAGGT
TCAGGGGGAGGTGTGGGAGGTTTTTTAATTCGCGGCCGCACTCGAGATATCTAGACCCAGCTTTCTTGTA
CAAAGTGGTTGATATCGGTAAGCCTATCCCTAACCCTCTCCTCGGTCTCGATTCTACGTAGTAATGAACT
AGTACCGGTTAAGTCGACAATCAACGCGTTAAGTCGACAATCAACCTCTGGATTACAAAATTTGTGAAAG
ATTGACTGGTATTCTTAACTATGTTGCTCCTTTTACGCTATGTGGATACGCTGCTTTAATGCCTTTGTAT
CATGCTATTGCTTCCCGTATGGCTTTCATTTTCTCCTCCTTGTATAAATCCTGGTTGCTGTCTCTTTATG
AGGAGTTGTGGCCCGTTGTCAGGCAACGTGGCGTGGTGTGCACTGTGTTTGCTGACGCAACCCCCACTGG
TTGGGGCATTGCCACCACCTGTCAGCTCCTTTCCGGGACTTTCGCTTTCCCCCTCCCTATTGCCACGGCG
GAACTCATCGCCGCCTGCCTTGCCCGCTGCTGGACAGGGGCTCGGCTGTTGGGCACTGACAATTCCGTGG
TGTTGTCGGGGAAATCATCGTCCTTTCCTTGGCTGCTCGCCTGTGTTGCCACCTGGATTCTGCGCGGGAC
GTCCTTCTGCTACGTCCCTTCGGCCCTCAATCCAGCGGACCTTCCTTCCCGCGGCCTGCTGCCGGCTCTG
CGGCCTCTTCCGCGTCTTCGCCTTCGCCCTCAGACGAGTCGGATCTCCCTTTGGGCCGCCTCCCCGCGTC
GACTTTAAGACCAATGACTTACAAGGCAGCTGTAGATCTTAGCCACTTTTTAAAAGAAAAGGGGGGACTG
GAAGGGCTAATTCACTCCCAACGAAGACAAGATCTGCTTTTTGCTTGTACTGGGTCTCTCTGGTTAGACC
AGATCTGAGCCTGGGAGCTCTCTGGCTAACTAGGGAACCCACTGCTTAAGCCTCAATAAAGCTTGCCTTG
AGTGCTTCAAGTAGTGTGTGCCCGTCTGTTGTGTGACTCTGGTAACTAGAGATCCCTCAGACCCTTTTAG
TCAGTGTGGAAAATCTCTAGCAGTACGTATAGTAGTTCATGTCATCTTATTATTCAGTATTTATAACTTG
CAAAGAAATGAATATCAGAGAGTGAGAGGAACTTGTTTATTGCAGCTTATAATGGTTACAAATAAAGCAA
TAGCATCACAAATTTCACAAATAAAGCATTTTTTTCACTGCATTCTAGTTGTGGTTTGTCCAAACTCATC
AATGTATCTTATCATGTCTGGCTCTAGCTATCCCGCCCCTAACTCCGCCCATCCCGCCCCTAACTCCGCC
CAGTTCCGCCCATTCTCCGCCCCATGGCTGACTAATTTTTTTTATTTATGCAGAGGCCGAGGCCGCCTCG
GCCTCTGAGCTATTCCAGAAGTAGTGAGGAGGCTTTTTTGGAGGCCTAGGGACGTACCCAATTCGCCCTA
TAGTGAGTCGTATTACGCGCGCTCACTGGCCGTCGTTTTACAACGTCGTGACTGGGAAAACCCTGGCGTT
ACCCAACTTAATCGCCTTGCAGCACATCCCCCTTTCGCCAGCTGGCGTAATAGCGAAGAGGCCCGCACCG
ATCGCCCTTCCCAACAGTTGCGCAGCCTGAATGGCGAATGGG
[124 nt withheld, positions 5153-5276]
C
[91 nt withheld, positions 5278-5368]
A
[49 nt withheld, positions 5370-5418]
CCTTTGACGTTGGAGTCCACGTTCTTT
[37 nt withheld, positions 5446-5482]
ACCCTATCTCGGTCTATTCTTTTGATTTATAAGGGATTTTGCCGATTTCGGCCTATTGGTTAAAAAATGA
GCTGATTTAACAAAAATTTAACGCGAATTTTAACAAAATATTAACGCTTACAATTTAGGTGGCACTTTTC
GGGGAAATGTGCGCGGAACCCCTATTTGTTTATTTTTCTAAATACATTCAAATATGTATCCGCTCATGAG
ACAATAACCCTGATAAATGCTTCAATAATATTGAAAAAGGAAGAGTATGAGTATTCAACATTTCCGTGTC
GCCCTTATTCCCTTTTTTGCGGCATTTTGCCTTCCTGTTTTTGCTCACCCAGAAACGCTGGTGAAAGTAA
AAGATGCTGAAGATCAGTTGGGTGCACGAGTGGGTTACATCGAACTGGATCTCAACAGCGGTAAGATCCT
TGAGAGTTTTCGCCCCGAAGAACGTTTTCCAATGATGAGCACTTTTAAAGTTCTGCTATGTGGCGCGGTA
TTATCCCGTATTGACGCCGGGCAAGAGCAACTCGGTCGCCGCATACACTATTCTCAGAATGACTTGGTTG
AGTACTCACCAGTCACAGAAAAGCATCTTACGGATGGCATGACAGTAAGAGAATTATGCAGTGCTGCCAT
AACCATGAGTGATAACACTGCGGCCAACTTACTTCTGACAACGATCGGAGGACCGAAGGAGCTAACCGCT
TTTTTGCACAACATGGGGGATCATGTAACTCGCCTTGATCGTTGGGAACCGGAGCTGAATGAAGCCATAC
CAAACGACGAGCGTGACACCACGATGCCTGTAGCAATGGCAACAACGTTGCGCAAACTATTAACTGGCGA
ACTACTTACTCTAGCTTCCCGGCAACAATTAATAGACTGGATGGAGGCGGATAAAGTTGCAGGACCACTT
CTGCGCTCGGCCCTTCCGGCTGGCTGGTTTATTGCTGATAAATCTGGAGCCGGTGAGCGTGGGTCTCGCG
GTATCATTGCAGCACTGGGGCCAGATGGTAAGCCCTCCCGTATCGTAGTTATCTACACGACGGGGAGTCA
GGCAACTATGGATGAACGAAATAGACAGATCGCTGAGATAGGTGCCTCACTGATTAAGCATTGGTAACTG
TCAGACCAAGTTTACTCATATATACTTTAGATTGATTTAAAACTTCATTTTTAATTTAAAAGGATCTAGG
TGAAGATCCTTTTTGATAATCTCATGACCAAAATCCCTTAACGTGAGTTTTCGTTCCACTGAGCGTCAGA
CCCCGTAGAAAAGATCAAAGGATCTTCTTGAGATCCTTTTTTTCTGCGCGTAATCTGCTGCTTGCAAACA
AAAAAACCACCGCTACCAGCGGTGGTTTGTTTGCCGGATCAAGAGCTACCAACTCTTTTTCCGAAGGTAA
CTGGCTTCAGCAGAGCGCAGATACCAAATACTGTTCTTCTAGTGTAGCCGTAGTTAGGCCACCACTTCAA
GAACTCTGTAGCACCGCCTACATACCTCGCTCTGCTAATCCTGTTACCAGTGGCTGCTGCCAGTGGCGAT
AAGTCGTGTCTTACCGGGTTGGACTCAAGACGATAGTTACCGGATAAGGCGCAGCGGTCGGGCTGAACGG
GGGGTTCGTGCACACAGCCCAGCTTGGAGCGAACGACCTACACCGAACTGAGATACCTACAGCGTGAGCT
ATGAGAAAGCGCCACGCTTCCCGAAGGGAGAAAGGCGGACAGGTATCCGGTAAGCGGCAGGGTCGGAACA
GGAGAGCGCACGAGGGAGCTTCCAGGGGGAAACGCCTGGTATCTTTATAGTCCTGTCGGGTTTCGCCACC
TCTGACTTGAGCGTCGATTTTTGTGATGCTCGTCAGGGGGGCGGAGCCTATGGAAAAACGCCAGCAACGC
GGCCTTTTTACGGTTCCTGGCCTTTTGCTGGCCTTTTGCTCACATGTTCTTTCCTGCGTTATCCCCTGAT
TCTGTGGATAACCGTATTACCGCCTTTGAGTGAGCTGATACCGCTCGCCGCAGCCGAACGACCGAGCGCA
GCGAGTCAGTGAGCGAGGAAGCGGAAGAGCGCCCAATACGCAAACCGCCTCTCCCCGCGCGTTGGCCGAT
TCATTAATGCAGCTGGCACGACAGGTTTCCCGACTGGAAAGCGGGCAGTGAGCGCAACGCAATTAATGTG
AGTTAGCTCACTCATTAGGCACCCCAGGCTTTACACTTTATGCTTCCGGCTCGTATGTTGTGTGGAATTG
TGAGCGGATAACAATTTCACACAGGAAACAGCTATGACCATGATTACGCCAAGCGCGCAATTAACCCTCA
CTAAAGGGAACAAAAGCTGGAGCTGCAAGCTTAATGTAGTCTTATGCAATACTCTTGTAGTCTTGCAACA
TGGTAACGATGAGTTAGCAACATGCCTTACAAGGAGAGAAAAAGCACCGTGCATGCCGATTGGTGGAAGT
AAGGTGGTACGATCGTGCCTTATTAGGAAGGCAACAGACGGGTCTGACATGGATTGGACGAACCACTGAA
TTGCCGCATTGCAGAGATATTGTATTTAAGTGCCTAGCTCGATACATAAACGGGTCTCTCTGGTTAGACC
AGATCTGAGCCTGGGAGCTCTCTGGCTAACTAGGGAACCCACTGCTTAAGCCTCAATAAAGCTTGCCTTG
AGTGCTTCAAGTAGTGTGTGCCCGTCTGTTGTGTGACTCTGGTAACTAGAGATCCCTCAGACCCTTTTAG
TCAGTGTGGAAAATCTCTAGCAGTGGCGCCCGAACAGGGACTTGAAAGCGAAAGGGAAACCAGAGGAGCT
CTCTCGACGCAGGACTCGGCTTGCTGAAGCGCGCACGGCAAGAGGCGAGGGGCGGCGACTGGTGAGTACG
CCAAAAATTTTGACTAGCGGAGGCTAGAAGGAGAGAGATGGGTGCGAGAGCGTCAGTATTAAGCGGGGGA
GAATTAGATCGCGATGGGAAAAAATTCGGTTAAGGCCAGGGGGAAAGAAAAAATATAAATTAAAACATAT
AGTATGGGCAAGCAGGGAGCTAGAACGATTCGCAGTTAATCCTGGCCTGTTAGAAACATCAGAAGGCTGT
AGACAAATACTGGGACAGCTACAACCATCCCTTCAGACAGGATCAGAAGAACTTAGATCATTATATAATA
CAGTAGCAACCCTCTATTGTGTGCATCAAAGGATAGAGATAAAAGACACCAAGGAAGCTTTAGACAAGAT
AGAGGAAGAGCAAAACAAAAGTAAGACCACCGCACAGCAAGCGGCCGCTGATCTTCAGACCTGGAGGAGG
AGATATGAGGGACAATTGGAGAAGTGAATTATATAAATATAAAGTAGTAAAAATTGAACCATTAGGAGTA
GCACCCACCAAGGCAAAGAGAAGAGTGGTGCAGAGAGAAAAAAGAGCAGTGGGAATAGGAGCTTTGTTCC
TTGGGTTCTTGGGAGCAGCAGGAAGCACTATGGGCGCAGCGTCAATGACGCTGACGGTACAGGCCAGACA
ATTATTGTCTGGTATAGTGCAGCAGCAGAACAATTTGCTGAGGGCTATTGAGGCGCAACAGCATCTGTTG
CAACTCACAGTCTGGGGCATCAAGCAGCTCCAGGCAAGAATCCTGGCTGTGGAAAGATACCTAAAGGATC
AACAGCTCCTGGGGATTTGGGGTTGCTCTGGAAAACTCATTTGCACCACTGCTGTGCCTTGGAATGCTAG
TTGGAGTAATAAATCTCTGGAACAGATTTGGAATCACACGACCTGGATGGAGTGGGACAGAGAAATTAAC
AATTACACAAGCTTAATACACTCCTTAATTGAAGAATCGCAAAACCAGCAAGAAAAGAATGAACAAGAAT
TATTGGAATTAGATAAATGGGCAAGTTTGTGGAATTGGTTTAACATAACAAATTGGCTGTGGTATATAAA
ATTATTCATAATGATAGTAGGAGGCTTGGTAGGTTTAAGAATAGTTTTTGCTGTACTTTCTATAGTGAAT
AGAGTTAGGCAGGGATATTCACCATTATCGTTTCAGACCCACCTCCCAACCCCGAGGGGACCCATGCATT
GCATCTCAATTAGTCAGCAACCAGGTGTGGAAAGTCCCCAGGCTCCCCAGCAGGCAGAAGTATGCAAAGC
ATGCGTCTCAATTAGTCAGCAACCATAGTCCCGCCCCTAACTCCGCCCATCCCGCCCCTAACTCCGCCCA
GTTCCGCCCATTCTCCGCCCCATGGCTGACTAATTTTTTTTATTTATGCAGAGGCCGAGGCCGCCTCGGC
CTCTGAGCTATTCCAGAAGTAGTGAGGAGGCTTTTTTGGAGGCCTAGGCTTTTGCAAAAAGCTTTCTAGA
GGTACCACCGGAGCTTACCATGACCGAGTACAAGCCCACGGTGCGCCTCGCCACCCGCGACGACGTCCCC
AGGGCCGTACGCACCCTCGCCGCCGCGTTCGCCGACTACCCCGCCACGCGCCACACCGTCGATCCGGACC
GCCACATCGAGCGGGTCACCGAGCTGCAAGAACTCTTCCTCACGCGCGTCGGGCTCGACATCGGCAAGGT
GTGGGTCGCGGACGACGGCGCCGCCGTGGCGGTCTGGACCACGCCGGAGAGCGTCGAAGCGGGGGCGGTG
TTCGCCGAGATCGGCCCGCGCATGGCCGAGTTGAGCGGTTCCCGGCTGGCCGCGCAGCAACAGATGGAAG
GCCTCCTGGCGCCGCACCGGCCCAAGGAGCCCGCGTGGTTCCTGGCCACCGTCGGCGTCTCGCCCGACCA
CCAGGGCAAGGGTCTGGGCAGCGCCGTCGTGCTCCCCGGAGTGGAGGCGGCCGAGCGCGCCGGGGTGCCC
GCCTTCCTGGAGACCTCCGCGCCCCGCAACCTCCCCTTCTACGAGCGGCTCGGCTTCACCGTCACCGCCG
ACGTCGAGGTGCCCGAAGGACCGCGCACCTGGTGCATGACCCGCAAGCCCGGTGCCAGTTAACGAATTCT
AGATCTTGAGACAAATGGCAGTATTCATCCACAATTTTAAAAGAAAAGGGGGGATTGGGGGGTACAGTGC
AGGGGAAAGAATAGTAGACATAATAGCAACAGACATACAAACTAAAGAATTACAAAAACAAATTACAAAA
ATTCAAAATTTTCGGGTTTATTACAGGGACAGCAGAGATCCACTTTGGCGCCGGCTCGAGGCCT
